>Addgene plasmid #128702 | MBP-TEV-Gly-RadA∆C46 | addgene full sequence | sequence record 253038 | Addgene NGS Result
CCGACACCATCGAATGGTGCAAAACCTTTCGCGGTATGGCATGATAGCGCCCGGAAGAGAGTCAATTCAG
GGTGGTGAATGTGAAACCAGTAACGTTATACGATGTCGCAGAGTATGCCGGTGTCTCTTATCAGACCGTT
TCCCGCGTGGTGAACCAGGCCAGCCACGTTTCTGCGAAAACGCGGGAAAAAGTGGAAGCGGCGATGGCGG
AGCTGAATTACATTCCCAACCGCGTGGCACAACAACTGGCGGGCAAACAGTCGTTGCTGATTGGCGTTGC
CACCTCCAGTCTGGCCCTGCACGCGCCGTCGCAAATTGTCGCGGCGATTAAATCTCGCGCCGATCAACTG
GGTGCCAGCGTGGTGGTGTCGATGGTAGAACGAAGCGGCGTCGAAGCCTGTAAAGCGGCGGTGCACAATC
TTCTCGCGCAACGCGTCAGTGGGCTGATCATTAACTATCCGCTGGATGACCAGGATGCCATTGCTGTGGA
AGCTGCCTGCACTAATGTTCCGGCGTTATTTCTTGATGTCTCTGACCAGACACCCATCAACAGTATTATT
TTCTCCCATGAAGACGGTACGCGACTGGGCGTGGAGCATCTGGTCGCATTGGGTCACCAGCAAATCGCGC
TGTTAGCGGGCCCATTAAGTTCTGTCTCGGCGCGTCTGCGTCTGGCTGGCTGGCATAAATATCTCACTCG
CAATCAAATTCAGCCGATAGCGGAACGGGAAGGCGACTGGAGTGCCATGTCCGGTTTTCAACAAACCATG
CAAATGCTGAATGAGGGCATCGTTCCCACTGCGATGCTGGTTGCCAACGATCAGATGGCGCTGGGCGCAA
TGCGCGCCATTACCGAGTCCGGGCTGCGCGTTGGTGCGGATATTTCGGTAGTGGGATACGACGATACCGA
AGACAGCTCATGTTATATCCCGCCGTTAACCACCATCAAACAGGATTTTCGCCTGCTGGGGCAAACCAGC
GTGGACCGCTTGCTGCAACTCTCTCAGGGCCAGGCGGTGAAGGGCAATCAGCTGTTGCCCGTCTCACTGG
TGAAAAGAAAAACCACCCTGGCGCCCAATACACAAACCGCCTCTCCCCGCGCGTTGGCCGATTCATTAAT
GCAGCTGGCACGACAGGTTTCCCGACTGGAAAGCGGGCAGTGAGCGCAACGCAATTAATGTAAGTTAGCT
CACTCATTAGGCACAATTCTCATGTTTGACAGCTTATCATCGACTGCACGGTGCACCAATGCTTCTGGCG
TCAGGCAGCCATCGGAAGCTGTGGTATGGCTGTGCAGGTCGTAAATCACTGCATAATTCGTGTCGCTCAA
GGCGCACTCCCGTTCTGGATAATGTTTTTTGCGCCGACATCATAACGGTTCTGGCAAATATTCTGAAATG
AGCTGTTGACAATTAATCATCGGCTCGTATAATGTGTGGAATTGTGAGCGGATAACAATTTCACACAGGA
AACAGCCAGTCCGTTTAGGTGTTTTCACGAGCAATTGACCAACAAGGACCATAGATTATGAAAATCCATC
ACCATCACCATCACGAAGAAGGTAAACTGGTAATCTGGATTAACGGCGATAAAGGCTATAACGGTCTCGC
TGAAGTCGGTAAGAAATTCGAGAAAGATACCGGAATTAAAGTCACCGTTGAGCATCCGGATAAACTGGAA
GAGAAATTCCCACAGGTTGCGGCAACTGGCGATGGCCCTGACATTATCTTCTGGGCACACGACCGCTTTG
GTGGCTACGCTCAATCTGGCCTGTTGGCTGAAATCACCCCGGACAAAGCGTTCCAGGACAAGCTGTATCC
GTTTACCTGGGATGCCGTACGTTACAACGGCAAGCTGATTGCTTACCCGATCGCTGTTGAAGCGTTATCG
CTGATTTATAACAAAGATCTGCTGCCGAACCCGCCAAAAACCTGGGAAGAGATCCCGGCGCTGGATAAAG
AACTGAAAGCGAAAGGTAAGAGCGCGCTGATGTTCAACCTGCAAGAACCGTACTTCACCTGGCCGCTGAT
TGCTGCTGACGGGGGTTATGCGTTCAAGTATGAAAACGGCAAGTACGACATTAAAGACGTGGGCGTGGAT
AACGCTGGCGCGAAAGCGGGTCTGACCTTCCTGGTTGACCTGATTAAAAACAAACACATGAATGCAGACA
CCGATTACTCCATCGCAGAAGCTGCCTTTAATAAAGGCGAAACAGCGATGACCATCAACGGCCCGTGGGC
ATGGTCCAACATCGACACCAGCAAAGTGAATTATGGTGTAACGGTACTGCCGACCTTCAAGGGTCAACCA
TCCAAACCGTTCGTTGGCGTGCTGAGCGCAGGTATTAACGCCGCCAGTCCGAACAAAGAGCTGGCAAAAG
AGTTCCTCGAAAACTATCTGCTGACTGATGAAGGTCTGGAAGCGGTTAATAAAGACAAACCGCTGGGTGC
CGTAGCGCTGAAGTCTTACGAGGAAGAGTTGGTGAAAGATCCGCGTATTGCCGCCACTATGGAAAACGCC
CAGAAAGGTGAAATCATGCCGAACATCCCGCAGATGTCCGCTTTCTGGTATGCCGTGCGTACTGCGGTGA
TCAACGCCGCCAGCGGTCGTCAGACTGTCGATGAAGCCCTGAAAGACGCGCAGACTAATTCGAGCTCTGA
AAACCTGTATTTTCAGTCCATGGGCGGTTGCTTTGCCCGTGACACCGAAGTCTACTACGAAAATGACACC
GTCCCGCACATGGAATCAATCGAAGAAATGTACTCGAAATATGCGTCCATGAACGGCGAACTGCCGTTTG
ATAATGGTTATGCAGTTCCGCTGGACAACGTGTTCGTTTACACCCTGGATATTGCAAGCGGCGAAATTAA
GAAAACCCGCGCTTCTTACATCTACCGTGAAAAAGTGGAAAAACTGATCGAAATCAAACTGAGCTCTGGC
TACTCACTGAAAGTTACCCCGTCGCATCCGGTCCTGCTGTTTCGTGATGGTCTGCAATGGGTCCCGGCGG
CCGAAGTGAAACCGGGTGATGTGGTTGTCGGTGTTCGTGAAGAAGTCCTGCGTCGCTAAGGATCCGAATT
CCCTGCAGGTAATTAAATAAGCTTCAAATAAAACGAAAGGCTCAGTCGAAAGACTGGGCCTTTCGTTTTA
TCTGTTGTTTGTCGGTGAACGCTCTCCTGAGTAGGACAAATCCGCCGGGAGCGGATTTGAACGTTGCGAA
GCAACGGCCCGGAGGGTGGCGGGCAGGACGCCCGCCATAAACTGCCAGGCATCAAATTAAGCAGAAGGCC
ATCCTGACGGATGGCCTTTTTGCGTTTCTACAAACTCTTTCGGTCCGTTGTTTATTTTTCTAAATACATT
CAAATATGTATCCGCTCATGAGACAATAACCCTGATAAATGCTTCAATAATATTGAAAAAGGAAGAGTAT
GAGTATTCAACATTTCCGTGTCGCCCTTATTCCCTTTTTTGCGGCATTTTGCCTTCCTGTTTTTGCTCAC
CCAGAAACGCTGGTGAAAGTAAAAGATGCTGAAGATCAGTTGGGTGCACGAGTGGGTTACATCGAACTGG
ATCTCAACAGCGGTAAGATCCTTGAGAGTTTTCGCCCCGAAGAACGTTTCCCAATGATGAGCACTTTTAA
AGTTCTGCTATGTGGCGCGGTATTATCCCGTGTTGACGCCTGGCAAGAGCAACTCGGTCGCCGCATACAC
TATTCTCAGAATGACTTGGTTGAGTACTCACCAGTCACAGAAAAGCATCTTACGGATGGCATGACAGTAA
GAGAATTATGCAGTGCTGCCATAACCATGAGTGATAACACTGCGGCCAACTTACTTCTGACAACGATCGG
AGGACCGAAGGAGCTAACCGCTTTTTTGCACAACATGGGGGATCATGTAACTCGCCTTGATCGTTGGGAA
CCGGAGCTGAATGAAGCCATACCAAACGACGAGCGTGACACCACGATGCCTGTAGCAATGGCAACAACGT
TGCGCAAACTATTAACTGGCGAACTACTTACTCTAGCTTCCCGGCAACAATTAATAGACTGGATGGAGGC
GGATAAAGTTGCAGGACCACTTCTGCGCTCGGCCCTTCCGGCTGGCTGGTTTATTGCTGATAAATCTGGA
GCCGGTGAGCGTGGGTCTCGCGGTATCATTGCAGCACTGGGGCCAGATGGTAAGCCCTCCCGTATCGTAG
TTATCTACACGACGGGGAGTCAGGCAACTATGGATGAACGAAATAGACAGATCGCTGAGATAGGTGCCTC
ACTGATTAAGCATTGGTAACTGTCAGACCAAGTTTACTCATATATACTTTAGATTGATTTCCTTAGGACT
GAGCGTCAACCCCGTAGAAAAGATCAAAGGATCTTCTTGAGATCCTTTTTTTCTGCGCGTAATCTGCTGC
TTGCAAACAAAAAAACCACCGCTACCAGCGGTGGTTTGTTTGCCGGATCAAGAGCTACCAACTCTTTTTC
CGAAGGTAACTGGCTTCAGCAGAGCGCAGATACCAAATACTGTCCTTCTAGTGTAGCCGTAGTTAGGCCA
CCACTTCAAGAACTCTGTAGCACCGCCTACATACCTCGCTCTGCTAATCCTGTTACCAGTGGCTGCTGCC
AGTGGCGATAAGTCGTGTCTTACCGGGTTGGACTCAAGACGATAGTTACCGGATAAGGCGCAGCGGTCGG
GCTGAACGGGGGGTTCGTGCACACAGCCCAGCTTGGAGCGAACGACCTACACCGAACTGAGATACCTACA
GCGTGAGCTATGAGAAAGCGCCACGCTTCCCGAAGGGAGAAAGGCGGACAGGTATCCGGTAAGCGGCAGG
GTCGGAACAGGAGAGCGCACGAGGGAGCTTCCAGGGGGAAACGCCTGGTATCTTTATAGTCCTGTCGGGT
TTCGCCACCTCTGACTTGAGCGTCGATTTTTGTGATGCTCGTCAGGGGGGCGGAGCCTATGGAAAAACGC
CAGCAACGCGGCCTTTTTACGGTTCCTGGCCTTTTGCTGGCCTTTTGCTCACATGTTCTTTCCTGCGTTA
TCCCCTGATTCTGTGGATAACCGTATTACCGCCTTTGAGTGAGCTGATACCGCTCGCCGCAGCCGAACGA
CCGAGCGCAGCGAGTCAGTGAGCGAGGAAGCGGAAGAGCGCCTGATGCGGTATTTTCTCCTTACGCATCT
GTGCGGTATTTCACACCGCATATAAGGTGCACTGTGACTGGGTCATGGCTGCGCCCCGACACCCGCCAAC
ACCCGCTGACGCGCCCTGACGGGCTTGTCTGCTCCCGGCATCCGCTTACAGACAAGCTGTGACCGTCTCC
GGGAGCTGCATGTGTCAGAGGTTTTCACCGTCATCACCGAAACGCGCGAGGCAGCTGCGGTAAAGCTCAT
CAGCGTGGTCGTGCAGCGATTCACAGATGTCTGCCTGTTCATCCGCGTCCAGCTCGTTGAGTTTCTCCAG
AAGCGTTAATGTCTGGCTTCTGATAAAGCGGGCCATGTTAAGGGCGGTTTTTTCCTGTTTGGTCACTGAT
GCCTCCGTGTAAGGGGGATTTCTGTTCATGGGGGTAATGATACCGATGAAACGAGAGAGGATGCTCACGA
TACGGGTTACTGATGATGAACATGCCCGGTTACTGGAACGTTGTGAGGGTAAACAACTGGCGGTATGGAT
GCGGCGGGACCAGAGAAAAATCACTCAGGGTCAATGCCAGCGCTTCGTTAATACAGATGTAGGTGTTCCA
CAGGGTAGCCAGCAGCATCCTGCGATGCAGATCCGGAACATAATGGTGCAGGGCGCTGACTTCCGCGTTT
CCAGACTTTACGAAACACGGAAACCGAAGACCATTCATGTTGTTGCTCAGGTCGCAGACGTTTTGCAGCA
GCAGTCGCTTCACGTTCGCTCGCGTATCGGTGATTCATTCTGCTAACCAGTAAGGCAACCCCGCCAGCCT
AGCCGGGTCCTCAACGACAGGAGCACGATCATGCGCACCCGTGGCCAGGACCCAACGCTGCCCGAAATT
Features (pLannotate 1.2.2; 19 found; start..end, strand, type, name):
      3..80      +  promoter       lacIq promoter: lacI (mutant); In the lacIq allele, a single base change in the promoter boosts expression of the lacI gene about 10-fold.
     81..1163    +  CDS            lacI: lac repressor; lacI; The lac repressor binds to the lac operator to inhibit transcription in E. coli. This inhibition can be relieved by adding lactose or isopropyl-β-D-thiogalactopyranoside (IPTG).
   1176..1197    +  protein_bind   CAP binding site: CAP binding activates transcription in the presence of cAMP. E. coli catabolite activator protein
   1216..1233    +  promoter       tet promoter (fragment): E. coli promoter for tetracycline efflux protein gene
   1406..1434    +  promoter       tac promoter: strong E. coli promoter; hybrid between the trp and lac UV5 promoters
   1442..1458    +  protein_bind   lac operator: The lac repressor binds to the lac operator to inhibit transcription in E. coli. This inhibition can be relieved by adding lactose or isopropyl-β-D-thiogalactopyranoside (IPTG). lac repressor encoded by lacI
   1537..1554    +  CDS            7xHis (fragment): 6xHis affinity tag
   1554..2646    +  CDS            MBP (fragment): maltose binding protein from E. coli; malE (mutated); This version of the gene does not encode a signal sequence, so MBP will remain in the cytosol.
   2659..2679    +  CDS            TEV site: tobacco etch virus (TEV) protease recognition and cleavage site
   2683..3066    +  CDS            radA (fragment): RADA_PYRHO - Experimental evidence at protein level: Swiss-Prot protein existence level 1. Involved in DNA repair and in homologous recombination. Binds and assemble on single-stranded DNA to form a nucleoprotein filament. Hydrolyzes ATP in a ssDNA-dependent manner and promotes DNA strand exchange between homologous DNA molecules (By similarity). From Pyrococcus horikoshii (strain ATCC 700860 / DSM 12428 / JCM 9974 / NBRC 100139 / OT-3).
   3105..3191    +  terminator     rrnB T1 terminator: Escherichia coli rrnB; transcription terminator T1 from the E. coli rrnB gene
   3283..3310    +  terminator     rrnB T2 terminator: transcription terminator T2 from the E. coli rrnB gene
   3357..3428    +  promoter       AmpR promoter: bla
   3429..4289    +  CDS            AmpR: β-lactamase; bla; confers resistance to ampicillin, carbenicillin, and related antibiotics
   4377..4965    +  rep_origin     ori: high-copy-number ColE1/pMB1/pBR322/pUC origin of replication
   5151..5203    -  misc_feature   bom (fragment): basis of mobility region from pBR322
   5214..5233    -  misc_feature   bom (fragment): basis of mobility region from pBR322
   5335..5526    -  CDS            rop: Rop protein, which maintains plasmids at low copy number; rop
   5543..5923    +  CDS            YPB1_ECOLX: Protein predicted: Swiss-Prot protein existence level 4. From Escherichia coli.
