[The description below was written by a language model from this plasmid's Addgene catalogue record and pLannotate feature annotations shown in this document.]
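Description:
MBP-TEV-Gly-RadA∆C46 is a bacterial expression plasmid built on the pMAL-c5X backbone for producing the N-terminal fragment of the Pyrococcus horikoshii RadA intein in E. coli. It is propagated through a ColE1/pMB1-type origin and selected with ampicillin via the bla gene. The catalogue lists it as high copy, although the annotated sequence also carries the rop gene and pBR322 bom fragments, which are usually associated with copy-number restraint.

The open reading frame encodes a His tag followed by cytosolic maltose-binding protein (lacking its signal sequence), a TEV protease recognition site, and a roughly 380 bp radA-derived segment. According to the record, this segment is the PhoRadA intein split at residue 126 from the N terminus, and the name indicates removal of the C-terminal 46 residues. The "Gly" in the name suggests a glycine placed between the TEV site and the intein, but this is not annotated as a separate feature. The catalogue entry gives T7 as the promoter, yet the feature table shows no T7 promoter. Instead the fusion sits downstream of a tac promoter and lac operator, with lacI driven by the lacIq promoter on the same plasmid, so expression should be IPTG-inducible, as is standard for pMAL vectors. Transcription ends at the rrnB T1 and T2 terminators.

His-MBP serves as a solubility and affinity handle as well as the N-extein. Based on the associated publication title, the construct is used with a complementary C-terminal intein fragment in a split-intein system for generating hydrazides in proteins.
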