Addgene plasmid #128702: MBP-TEV-Gly-RadA∆C46
Purpose: Expresses PhoRadA intein split at residue 126 from the N-terminal
Depositing lab: Sharon Rozovsky. Depositing organization: University of Delaware. Publication: Efficient generation of hydrazides in proteins by RadA split intein. Liu J, Ekanayake O, Santoleri D, Walker K, Rozovsky S. Chembiochem. 2019 Jul 2. doi: 10.1002/cbic.201900160. PubMed 31265209.
Backbone
  Vector backbone: pMAL-c5X
  Backbone size w/o insert (bp): 5677
  Vector type: Bacterial Expression
Growth in bacteria
  Bacterial resistance: Ampicillin, 100 μg/mL
  Growth temperature: 37°C
  Growth strain: DH5alpha
  Copy number: High Copy
Gene/Insert
  Gene/Insert name: RadA
  Species: Pyrococcus horikoshii
  Promoter: T7
  Tag / fusion protein: Hisx6-MBP (N terminal on insert)
  Cloning method: Restriction Enzyme; 5′ cloning site NcoI (unknown if destroyed); 3′ cloning site BamHI (unknown if destroyed)
  Sequencing primers: 5′ T7
Terms and licenses: Academic/Nonprofit Terms; Industry Terms
How to cite: MBP-TEV-Gly-RadA∆C46 was a gift from Sharon Rozovsky (Addgene plasmid # 128702 ; http://n2t.net/addgene:128702 ; RRID:Addgene_128702)
