>Addgene plasmid #128702 | MBP-TEV-Gly-RadA∆C46 | depositor partial sequence | sequence record 246834 | protein of interest
NGTTCNAGTNNNGAAAACGGCAAGTACGACATTAAAGACGTGGGCGTGGATAACGCTGGCGCGAAAGCGG
GTCTGNNNNNNGGTTGNNNGNTAAAAACAAACACATGAATGCAGACACCGATTACTCCATCGCAGAAGCT
GCCTTTAATAAAGGCGAAACAGCGATGACCATCAACGGCCCGTGGGCATGGTCCAACATCGACACCAGCA
AAGTGAATTATGGTGTAACGGTACTGCCGACCTTCAAGGGTCAACCATCCAAACCGTTCGTTGGCGTGCT
GAGCGCAGGTATTAACGCCGCCAGTCCGAACAAAGAGCTGGCAAAAGAGTTCCTCGAAAACTATCTGCTG
ACTGATGAAGGTCTGGAAGCGGTTAATAAAGACAAACCGCTGGGTGCCGTAGCGCTGAAGTCTTACGAGG
AAGAGTTGGTGAAAGATCCGCGTATTGCCGCCACTATGGAAAACGCCCAGAAAGGTGAAATCATGCCGAA
CATCCCGCAGATGTCCGCTTTCTGGTATGCCGTGCGTACTGCGGTGATCAACGCCGCCAGCGGTCGTCAG
ACTGTCGATGAAGCCCTGAAAGACGCGCAGACTAATTCGAGCTCTGAAAACCTGTATTTTCAGTCCATGG
GCGGTTGCTTTGCCCGTGACACCGAAGTCTACTACGAAAATGACACCGTCCCGCACATGGAATCAATCGA
AGAAATGTACTCGAAATATGCGTCCATGAACGGCGAACTGCCGTTTGATAATGGTTATGCAGTTCCGCTG
GACAACGTGTTCGTTTACACCCTGGATATTGCAAGCGGCGAAATTAAGAAAACCCGCGCTTCTTACATCT
ACCGTGAAAAAGTGGAAAAACTGATCGAAATCAAACTGAGCTCTGGCTACTCACTGAAAGTTACCCCGTC
GCATCCGGTCCTGCTGTTTCGTGATGGTCTGCAATGGGTCCCGGCGGCCGAAGTGAAACCGGGTGATGTG
GTTGTCGGTGTTCGTGAAGAAGTCCTGCGTCGCTAAGGATCCGAATTCCCTGCAGGTAATTAAATAAGCT
TCAAATAAAACGAAAGGCTCAGTCGAAAGACNNNNNNNNNNNNNN
